Addgene plasmid #179434: pMH011_AAVS1_puro-pA-9xTetO-pEF-H2B-mCitrine-HS4-pRSV-H2B-mCherry
Purpose: Dual fluorescent reporter construct with single HS4 insulator, upstream TRE (Tetracycline Response Element) recruitment site, arms for integration at AAVS1 locus
Depositing lab: Lacra Bintu. Depositing organization: Stanford University. Publication: Dynamic spreading of chromatin-mediated gene silencing and reactivation between neighboring genes in single cells. Lensch S, Herschl MH, Ludwig CH, Sinha J, Hinks MM, Mukund A, Fujimori T, Bintu L. Elife. 2022 Jun 9;11. pii: 75115. doi: 10.7554/eLife.75115. PubMed 35678392.
Backbone
  Vector backbone: pAAVS1 donor
  Vector type: Mammalian Expression
  Selectable markers: Puromycin
Growth in bacteria
  Bacterial resistance: Ampicillin, 100 μg/mL
  Growth temperature: 37°C
  Growth strain: DH5alpha
  Copy number: High Copy
Gene/Insert
  Gene/Insert name: TRE-cit-HS4-mch (SH) (alt name: TRE, H2B-mCitrine, chicken HS4 insulator, H2B-mCherry)
  Species: H. sapiens (human), G. gallus (chicken), Synthetic
  Promoter: pEF alpha, pRSV
  Cloning method: Gibson Cloning
Terms and licenses: Academic/Nonprofit Terms; Industry Terms: Not Available to Industry
Depositor comments: Please visit https://www.biorxiv.org/content/10.1101/2021.11.04.467237v1 for bioRxiv preprint.
How to cite: pMH011_AAVS1_puro-pA-9xTetO-pEF-H2B-mCitrine-HS4-pRSV-H2B-mCherry was a gift from Lacra Bintu (Addgene plasmid # 179434 ; http://n2t.net/addgene:179434 ; RRID:Addgene_179434)
