[The description below was written by a language model from this plasmid's Addgene catalogue record and pLannotate feature annotations shown in this document.]
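Description:
pMH011_AAVS1_puro-pA-9xTetO-pEF-H2B-mCitrine-HS4-pRSV-H2B-mCherry is an 11.3 kb mammalian donor plasmid built on a pAAVS1 donor backbone for targeted integration of a dual fluorescent reporter into the human AAVS1 safe-harbour site (intron 1 of PPP1R12C). It is maintained in E. coli at high copy through a ColE1/pUC-type origin and selected with ampicillin via a full-length β-lactamase gene. Short lac, T3/T7, NeoR/KanR and extra AmpR fragments in the annotation appear to be backbone or cloning remnants rather than functional parts.

Everything to be integrated lies between the left and right AAVS1 homology arms. Directly after the left arm, a splice acceptor precedes a promoterless puromycin N-acetyltransferase gene with a bGH polyadenylation signal. Puromycin resistance is therefore expected to depend on capture of transcription from the endogenous locus, which favours correctly targeted cells. Next comes an array of tet operator sites (nine according to the name, annotated as scattered TRE/tetO fragments), which serves as a recruitment platform for TetR-family fusion proteins. It sits upstream of the human EF-1α core promoter and intron A, which drive H2B-mCitrine terminated by an SV40 poly(A) signal.

The record places a single chicken HS4 insulator after this gene. The feature table does not label it, but it presumably occupies the largely unannotated stretch between the two genes, where the only calls are short odorant-receptor fragment matches. An RSV promoter then drives H2B-mCherry, again with an SV40 poly(A) signal. The histone fusions confine both signals to the nucleus. The construct was deposited with a study of how chromatin-mediated silencing and reactivation spread between neighbouring genes in single cells. In that setting, effectors recruited at the TRE can be monitored for their effect on the adjacent and the insulator-separated reporter.
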