Features (pLannotate 1.2.2; 46 found; start..end, strand, type, name):
      1..589     +  rep_origin     ori: high-copy-number ColE1/pMB1/pBR322/pUC origin of replication
    772..864     +  CDS            lacI (fragment): lac repressor; lacI; The lac repressor binds to the lac operator to inhibit transcription in E. coli. This inhibition can be relieved by adding lactose or isopropyl-β-D-thiogalactopyranoside (IPTG).
    877..898     +  protein_bind   CAP binding site: CAP binding activates transcription in the presence of cAMP. E. coli catabolite activator protein
    913..943     +  promoter       lac promoter: promoter for the E. coli lac operon
    947..969     +  protein_bind   lac operator (fragment): The lac repressor binds to the lac operator to inhibit transcription in E. coli. This inhibition can be relieved by adding lactose or isopropyl-β-D-thiogalactopyranoside (IPTG). lac repressor encoded by lacI
   1012..1030    +  promoter       T3 promoter: promoter for bacteriophage T3 RNA polymerase
   1065..1868    +  misc_feature   HA-L: left homology arm from the adeno-associated virus integration site (AAVS1) within intron 1 of the human PPP1R12C gene
   1875..1900    +  misc_feature   SA: splice acceptor site
   1987..2586    +  CDS            PuroR: puromycin N-acetyltransferase; pac from Streptomyces alboniger; confers resistance to puromycin
   2624..2848    +  polyA_signal   bGH poly(A) signal: bovine growth hormone polyadenylation signal
   2852..2873    +  promoter       SV40 promoter (fragment): SV40 enhancer and early promoter
   2914..2939    +  promoter       tight TRE promoter (fragment): Tet-responsive promoter PTight, consisting of seven tet operator sequences followed by the minimal CMV promoter
   2956..2975    +  promoter       tight TRE promoter (fragment): Tet-responsive promoter PTight, consisting of seven tet operator sequences followed by the minimal CMV promoter
   2993..3011    +  protein_bind   tet operator: tetO; bacterial operator O2 for the tetR and tetA genes tetracycline repressor TetR
   3028..3048    +  promoter       tight TRE promoter (fragment): Tet-responsive promoter PTight, consisting of seven tet operator sequences followed by the minimal CMV promoter
   3058..3083    +  promoter       tight TRE promoter (fragment): Tet-responsive promoter PTight, consisting of seven tet operator sequences followed by the minimal CMV promoter
   3100..3119    +  promoter       tight TRE promoter (fragment): Tet-responsive promoter PTight, consisting of seven tet operator sequences followed by the minimal CMV promoter
   3137..3155    +  protein_bind   tet operator: tetO; bacterial operator O2 for the tetR and tetA genes tetracycline repressor TetR
   3173..3195    +  promoter       PLtetO-1 promoter (fragment): modified phage lambda PL promoter with tet operator sites (Lutz and Bujard, 1997)
   3208..3228    +  promoter       tight TRE promoter (fragment): Tet-responsive promoter PTight, consisting of seven tet operator sequences followed by the minimal CMV promoter
   3265..3471    +  promoter       EF-1α core promoter: core promoter for human elongation factor EF-1α
   3472..4410    +  intron         EF-1α intron A: intron upstream of the start codon of human EF-1α
   4443..4461    +  promoter       T3 promoter: promoter for bacteriophage T3 RNA polymerase
   4552..4929    +  CDS            H2B: human histone H2B; HIST1H2BJ
   4954..5670    +  CDS            Citrine: Citrine is a basic (constitutively fluorescent) yellow fluorescent protein published in 2001, derived from Aequorea victoria. It has moderate acid sensitivity.
   5674..5700    +  misc_feature   MCS (fragment): pBluescript multiple cloning site
   5722..5740    -  promoter       T7 promoter: promoter for bacteriophage T7 RNA polymerase
   5750..5789    +  CDS            lacZα (fragment): LacZα fragment of β-galactosidase; lacZ fragment
   5799..5854    +  intron         small t intron (fragment): SV40 (simian virus 40) small t antigen intron
   5854..5991    +  CDS            large T antigen (fragment): large T antigen from SV40 (simian virus 40)
   6014..6135    +  polyA_signal   SV40 poly(A) signal: SV40 polyadenylation signal
   6690..6818    -  CDS            OR51A4 (fragment): O51A4_HUMAN - Experimental evidence at transcript level: Swiss-Prot protein existence level 2. Odorant receptor. From Homo sapiens (Human).
   6844..7002    -  CDS            OR51A7 (fragment): O51A7_HUMAN - Experimental evidence at transcript level: Swiss-Prot protein existence level 2. Odorant receptor. From Homo sapiens (Human).
   7433..7695    +  promoter       RSV promoter: Rous sarcoma virus enhancer/promoter
   7709..8086    +  CDS            H2B: human histone H2B; HIST1H2BJ
   8105..8812    +  CDS            mCherry: mCherry is a basic (constitutively fluorescent) red fluorescent protein published in 2004, derived from Discosoma sp.. It is reported to be a very rapidly-maturing monomer with low acid sensitivity.
   8828..8911    +  CDS            large T antigen (fragment): large T antigen from SV40 (simian virus 40)
   8934..9015    +  polyA_signal   SV40 poly(A) signal: SV40 polyadenylation signal
   9060..9121    +  promoter       AmpR promoter: bla
   9122..9158    +  CDS            AmpR (fragment): β-lactamase; bla; confers resistance to ampicillin, carbenicillin, and related antibiotics
   9200..10036   +  misc_feature   HA-R: right homology arm from the adeno-associated virus integration site (AAVS1) within intron 1 of the human PPP1R12C gene
  10037..10061   +  CDS            NeoR/KanR (fragment): aminoglycoside phosphotransferase confers resistance to neomycin, kanamycin, and G418 (Geneticin®)
  10082..10132   -  misc_feature   bom (fragment): basis of mobility region from pBR322
  10159..10218   +  promoter       AmpR promoter (fragment): bla
  10311..11171   -  CDS            AmpR: β-lactamase; bla; confers resistance to ampicillin, carbenicillin, and related antibiotics
  11172..11224   -  promoter       AmpR promoter (fragment): bla
>Addgene plasmid #179434 | pMH011_AAVS1_puro-pA-9xTetO-pEF-H2B-mCitrine-HS4-pRSV-H2B-mCherry | addgene full sequence | sequence record 355565 | Addgene NGS Result
TTGAGATCCTTTTTTTCTGCGCGTAATCTGCTGCTTGCAAACAAAAAAACCACCGCTACCAGCGGTGGTT
TGTTTGCCGGATCAAGAGCTACCAACTCTTTTTCCGAAGGTAACTGGCTTCAGCAGAGCGCAGATACCAA
ATACTGTTCTTCTAGTGTAGCCGTAGTTAGGCCACCACTTCAAGAACTCTGTAGCACCGCCTACATACCT
CGCTCTGCTAATCCTGTTACCAGTGGCTGCTGCCAGTGGCGATAAGTCGTGTCTTACCGGGTTGGACTCA
AGACGATAGTTACCGGATAAGGCGCAGCGGTCGGGCTGAACGGGGGGTTCGTGCACACAGCCCAGCTTGG
AGCGAACGACCTACACCGAACTGAGATACCTACAGCGTGAGCTATGAGAAAGCGCCACGCTTCCCGAAGG
GAGAAAGGCGGACAGGTATCCGGTAAGCGGCAGGGTCGGAACAGGAGAGCGCACGAGGGAGCTTCCAGGG
GGAAACGCCTGGTATCTTTATAGTCCTGTCGGGTTTCGCCACCTCTGACTTGAGCGTCGATTTTTGTGAT
GCTCGTCAGGGGGGCGGAGCCTATGGAAAAACGCCAGCAACGCGGCCTTTTTACGGTTCCTGGCCTTTTG
CTGGCCTTTTGCTCACATGTTCTTTCCTGCGTTATCCCCTGATTCTGTGGATAACCGTATTACCGCCTTT
GAGTGAGCTGATACCGCTCGCCGCAGCCGAACGACCGAGCGCAGCGAGTCAGTGAGCGAGGAAGCGGAAG
AGCGCCCAATACGCAAACCGCCTCTCCCCGCGCGTTGGCCGATTCATTAATGCAGCTGGCACGACAGGTT
TCCCGACTGGAAAGCGGGCAGTGAGCGCAACGCAATTAATGTGAGTTAGCTCACTCATTAGGCACCCCAG
GCTTTACACTTTATGCTTCCGGCTCGTATGTTGTGTGGAATTGTGAGCGGATAACAATTTCACACAGGAA
ACAGCTATGACCATGATTACGCCAAGCTCAGAATTAACCCTCACTAAAGGGACTAGTCCTGCAGGTTTAA
ACGAATTCGCCCTTTGCTTTCTCTGACCAGCATTCTCTCCCCTGGGCCTGTGCCGCTTTCTGTCTGCAGC
TTGTGGCCTGGGTCACCTCTACGGCTGGCCCAGATCCTTCCCTGCCGCCTCCTTCAGGTTCCGTCTTCCT
CCACTCCCTCTTCCCCTTGCTCTCTGCTGTGTTGCTGCCCAAGGATGCTCTTTCCGGAGCACTTCCTTCT
CGGCGCTGCACCACGTGATGTCCTCTGAGCGGATCCTCCCCGTGTCTGGGTCCTCTCCGGGCATCTCTCC
TCCCTCACCCAACCCCATGCCGTCTTCACTCGCTGGGTTCCCTTTTCCTTCTCCTTCTGGGGCCTGTGCC
ATCTCTCGTTTCTTAGGATGGCCTTCTCCGACGGATGTCTCCCTTGCGTCCCGCCTCCCCTTCTTGTAGG
CCTGCATCATCACCGTTTTTCTGGACAACCCCAAAGTACCCCGTCTCCCTGGCTTTAGCCACCTCTCCAT
CCTCTTGCTTTCTTTGCCTGGACACCCCGTTCTCCTGTGGATTCGGGTCACCTCTCACTCCTTTCATTTG
GGCAGCTCCCCTACCCCCCTTACCTCTCTAGTCTGTGCTAGCTCTTCCAGCCCCCTGTCATGGCATCTTC
CAGGGGTCCGAGAGCTCAGCTAGTCTTCTTCCTCCAACCCGGGCCCCTATGTCCACTTCAGGACAGCATG
TTTGCTGCCTCCAGGGATCCTGTGTCCCCGAGCTGGGACCACCTTATATTCCCAGGGCCGGTTAATGTGG
CTCTGGTTCTGGGTACTTTTATCTGTCCCCTCCACCCCACAGTGGGGCAAGCTTCTGACCTCTTCTCTTC
CTCCCACAGGGCCTCGAGAGATCTGGCAGCGGAGAGGGCAGAGGAAGTCTTCTAACATGCGGTGACGTGG
AGGAGAATCCCGGCCCTAGGCTCGAGATGACCGAGTACAAGCCCACGGTGCGCCTCGCCACCCGCGACGA
CGTCCCCAGGGCCGTACGCACCCTCGCCGCCGCGTTCGCCGACTACCCCGCCACGCGCCACACCGTCGAT
CCGGACCGCCACATCGAGCGGGTCACCGAGCTGCAAGAACTCTTCCTCACGCGCGTCGGGCTCGACATCG
GCAAGGTGTGGGTCGCGGACGACGGCGCCGCGGTGGCGGTCTGGACCACGCCGGAGAGCGTCGAAGCGGG
GGCGGTGTTCGCCGAGATCGGCCCGCGCATGGCCGAGTTGAGCGGTTCCCGGCTGGCCGCGCAGCAACAG
ATGGAAGGCCTCCTGGCGCCGCACCGGCCCAAGGAGCCCGCGTGGTTCCTGGCCACCGTCGGCGTCTCGC
CCGACCACCAGGGCAAGGGTCTGGGCAGCGCCGTCGTGCTCCCCGGAGTGGAGGCGGCCGAGCGCGCCGG
GGTGCCCGCCTTCCTGGAGACCTCCGCGCCCCGCAACCTCCCCTTCTACGAGCGGCTCGGCTTCACCGTC
ACCGCCGACGTCGAGGTGCCCGAAGGACCGCGCACCTGGTGCATGACCCGCAAGCCCGGTGCCTGATCTA
GAGGGCCCGTTTAAACCCGCTGATCAGCCTCGACTGTGCCTTCTAGTTGCCAGCCATCTGTTGTTTGCCC
CTCCCCCGTGCCTTCCTTGACCCTGGAAGGTGCCACTCCCACTGTCCTTTCCTAATAAAATGAGGAAATT
GCATCGCATTGTCTGAGTAGGTGTCATTCTATTCTGGGGGGTGGGGTGGGGCAGGACAGCAAGGGGGAGG
ATTGGGAAGACAATAGCAGGCATGCTGGGGATGCGGTGGGCTCTATGGCTTCTGAGGCGGAAAGAACCAG
CTGGGGGCTAGCAAAGCCTTCGAACAGCTGCATATAGCACTGCAGTTTACTCCCTATCAGTGATAGAGAG
TCAAAAGGCCATGCCCTCCCTATCAGTGATAGAGAGAGCAGACTCAAGGTGGTCCCTATCAGTGATAGAG
AGATTGAGCAAGAGGGCCTCCCTATCAGTGATAGAGAATAGCACTGCAGTTTACTCCCTATCAGTGATAG
AGAGTCAAAAGGCCATGCCCTCCCTATCAGTGATAGAGAGAGCAGACTCAAGGTGGTCCCTATCAGTGAT
AGAGAGATTGAGCAAGAGGGCCTCCCTATCAGTGATAGAGATTGATCCAGTCAGGGCCTCCCTATCAGTG
ATAGAGAAGCTATGTGCAGGTAGGGCTGTACAGTGGGAATGCATGAGCGCACATCGCCCACAGTCCCCGA
GAAGTTGGGGGGAGGGGTCGGCAATTGAACCGGTGCCTAGAGAAGGTGGCGCGGGGTAAACTGGGAAAGT
GATGTCGTGTACTGGCTCCGCCTTTTTCCCGAGGGTGGGGGAGAACCGTATATAAGTGCAGTAGTCGCCG
TGAACGTTCTTTTTCGCAACGGGTTTGCCGCCAGAACACAGGTAAGTGCCGTGTGTGGTTCCCGCGGGCC
TGGCCTCTTTACGGGTTATGGCCCTTGCGTGCCTTGAATTACTTCCACCTGGCTGCAGTACGTGATTCTT
GATCCCGAGCTTCGGGTTGGAAGTGGGTGGGAGAGTTCGAGGCCTTGCGCTTAAGGAGCCCCTTCGCCTC
GTGCTTGAGTTGAGGCCTGGCCTGGGCGCTGGGGCCGCCGCGTGCGAATCTGGTGGCACCTTCGCGCCTG
TCTCGCTGCTTTCGATAAGTCTCTAGCCATTTAAAATTTTTGATGACCTGCTGCGACGCTTTTTTTCTGG
CAAGATAGTCTTGTAAATGCGGGCCAAGATCTGCACACTGGTATTTCGGTTTTTGGGGCCGCGGGCGGCG
ACGGGGCCCGTGCGTCCCAGCGCACATGTTCGGCGAGGCGGGGCCTGCGAGCGCGGCCACCGAGAATCGG
ACGGGGGTAGTCTCAAGCTGGCCGGCCTGCTCTGGTGCCTGGCCTCGCGCCGCCGTGTATCGCCCCGCCC
TGGGCGGCAAGGCTGGCCCGGTCGGCACCAGTTGCGTGAGCGGAAAGATGGCCGCTTCCCGGCCCTGCTG
CAGGGAGCTCAAAATGGAGGACGCGGCGCTCGGGAGAGCGGGCGGGTGAGTCACCCACACAAAGGAAAAG
GGCCTTTCCGTCCTCAGCCGTCGCTTCATGTGACTCCACGGAGTACCGGGCGCCGTCCAGGCACCTCGAT
TAGTTCTCGAGCTTTTGGAGTACGTCGTCTTTAGGTTGGGGGGAGGGGTTTTATGCGATGGAGTTTCCCC
ACACTGAGTGGGTGGAGACTGAAGTTAGGCCAGCTTGGCACTTGATGTAATTCTCCTTGGAATTTGCCCT
TTTTGAGTTTGGATCTTGGTTCATTCTCAAGCCTCAGACAGTGGTTCAAAGTTTTTTTCTTCCATTTCAG
GTGTCGTGAGCTAGCGATTACGCCAAGCTCGAAATTAACCCTCACTAAAGGGAACAAAAGCTGGAGCTCC
ACCGCGGTGGCGGCCGCTCTAGCCCGGGCGGATCCCCCGGGCTGCAGGAATTCGATATCAAGCTTGCCAC
CATGCCAGAGCCAGCGAAGTCTGCTCCCGCCCCGAAAAAGGGCTCCAAGAAGGCGGTGACTAAGGCGCAG
AAGAAAGGCGGCAAGAAGCGCAAGCGCAGCCGCAAGGAGAGCTATTCCATCTATGTGTACAAGGTTCTGA
AGCAGGTCCACCCTGACACCGGCATTTCGTCCAAGGCCATGGGCATCATGAATTCGTTTGTGAACGACAT
TTTCGAGCGCATCGCAGGTGAGGCTTCCCGCCTGGCGCATTACAACAAGCGCTCGACCATCACCTCCAGG
GAGATCCAGACGGCCGTGCGCCTGCTGCTGCCTGGGGAGTTGGCCAAGCACGCCGTGTCCGAGGGTACTA
AGGCCATCACCAAGTACACCAGCGCTAAGGATCCCCGGGTACCGGTCGCCACCATGGTGAGCAAGGGCGA
GGAGCTGTTCACCGGGGTGGTGCCCATCCTGGTCGAGCTGGACGGCGACGTAAACGGCCACAAGTTCAGC
GTGTCCGGCGAGGGCGAGGGCGATGCCACCTACGGCAAGCTGACCCTGAAGTTCATCTGCACCACCGGCA
AGCTGCCCGTGCCCTGGCCCACCCTCGTGACCACCTTCGGCTACGGCCTGATGTGCTTCGCCCGCTACCC
CGACCACATGAAGCAGCACGACTTCTTCAAGTCCGCCATGCCCGAAGGCTACGTCCAGGAGCGCACCATC
TTCTTCAAGGACGACGGCAACTACAAGACCCGCGCCGAGGTGAAGTTCGAGGGCGACACCCTGGTGAACC
GCATCGAGCTGAAGGGCATCGACTTCAAGGAGGACGGCAACATCCTGGGGCACAAGCTGGAGTACAACTA
CAACAGCCACAACGTCTATATCATGGCCGACAAGCAGAAGAACGGCATCAAGGTGAACTTCAAGATCCGC
CACAACATCGAGGACGGCAGCGTGCAGCTCGCCGACCACTACCAGCAGAACACCCCCATCGGCGACGGCC
CCGTGCTGCTGCCCGACAACCACTACCTGAGCTACCAGTCCGCCCTGAGCAAAGACCCCAACGAGAAGCG
CGATCACATGGTCCTGCTGGAGTTCGTGACCGCCGCCGGGATCACTCTCGGCATGGACGAGCTGTACAAG
TAGGTCGACCTCGAGGGGGGGCCCGGTACCAGGTAAGTGTACCCAATTCGCCCTATAGTGAGTCGTATTA
CAATTCACTCGATCGCCCTTCCCAACAGTTGCGCAGCCTGAATGGCGAATGGAGATCCAATTTTTAAGTG
TATAATGTGTTAAACTACTGATTCTAATTGTTTGTGTATTTTAGATTCACAGTCCCAAGGCTCATTTCAG
GCCCCTCAGTCCTCACAGTCTGTTCATGATCATAATCAGCCATACCACATTTGTAGAGGTTTTACTTGCT
TTAAAAAACCTCCCACACCTCCCCCTGAACCTGAAACATAAAATGAATGCAATTGTTGTTGTTAACTTGT
TTATTGCAGCTTATAATGGTTACAAATAAAGCAATAGCATCACAAATTTCACAAATAAAGCATTTTTTTC
ACTGCATTCTAGTTGTGGTTTGTCCAAACTCATCAATGTATCTTAACTTTCGATAAGCTCTAGAGGGACA
GCCCCCCCCCAAAGCCCCCAGGGATGTAATTACGTCCCTCCCCCGCTAGGGGGCAGCAGCGAGCCGCCCG
GGGCTCCGCTCCGGTCCGGCGCTCCCCCCGCATCCCCGAGCCGGCAGCGTGCGGGGACAGCCCGGGCACG
GGGAAGGTGGCACGGGATCGCTTTCCTCTGAACGCTTCTCGCTGCTCTTTGAGCCTGCAGACACCTGGGG
GGATACGGGGAAAAAGCTTTAGGCTGAAAGAGAGATTTAGAATGACAGAATCATAGAACGGCCTGGGTTG
CAAAGGAGCACAGTGCTCATCCAGATCCAACCCCCTGCTATGTGCAGGGTCATCAACCAGCAGCCCAGGC
TGCCCAGAGCCACATCCAGCCTGGCCTTGAATGCCTGCAGGGATGGGGCATCCACAGCCTCCTTGGGCAA
CCTGTTCAGTGCGTCACCACCCTCTGGGGGAAAAACTGCCTCCTCATATCCAACCCAAACCTCCCCTGTC
TCAGTGTAAAGCCATTCCCCCTTGTCCTATCAAGGGGGAGTTTGCTGTGACATTGTTGGTCTGGGGTGAC
ACATGTTTGCCAATTCAGTGCATCACGGAGAGGCAGATCTTGGGGATAAGGAAGTGCAGGACAGCATGGA
CGTGGGACATGCAGGTGTTGAGGGCTCTGGGACACTCTCCAAGTCACAGCGTTCAGAACAGCCTTAAGGA
TAAGAAGATAGGATAGAAGGACAAAGAGCAAGTTAAAACCCAGCATGGAGAGGAGCACAAAAAGGCCACA
GACACTGCTGGTCCCTGTGTCTGAGCCTGCATGTTTGATGGTGTCTGGATGCAAGCAGAAGGGGTGGAAG
AGCTTGCCTGGAGAGATACAGCTGGGTCAGTAGGACTGGGACAGGCAGCTGGAGAATTGCCATGTAGATG
TTCATACAATCGTCAAATCATGAAGGCTGGAAAAGCCCTCCAAGATCCCCAAGACCAACCCCAACCCACC
CACCGTGCCCACTGGCCATGTCCCTCAGTGCCACATCCCCACAGTTCTTCATCACCTCCAGGGACGGTGA
CCCCCCCACCTCCGTGGGCAGCTGTGCCACTGCAGCACCGCTCTTTGGAGAAGGTAAATCTTGCTAAATC
CAGCCCGACCCTCCCCTGGCACAACGTAAGGCCATTATCTCTCATCCAACTCCAGGACGGAGTCAGTGAG
GATGGGGCTCTAGCGGGGGGATCAAACGGCCGGCCTCTAGAGTCGAGATGACATTGATTATTGACCTAGG
GACGTCCATATGAATGTAGTCTTATGCAATACACTTGTAGTCTTGCAACATGGTAACGATGAGTTAGCAA
CATGCCTTACAAGGAGAGAAAAAGCACCGTGCATGCCGATTGGTGGAAGTAAGGTGGTACGATCGTGCCT
TATTAGGAAGGCAACAGACAGGTCTGACATGGATTGGACGAACCACTGAATTGCGCATTGCAGAGATAAT
TGTATTTAAGTGCCTAGCTCGATACAATAAACGCCATTTGACCATTCACCACATTGGTGTGCACCCTGCA
GATCTAGAATGCCAGAGCCAGCGAAGTCTGCTCCCGCCCCGAAAAAGGGCTCCAAGAAGGCGGTGACTAA
GGCGCAGAAGAAAGGCGGCAAGAAGCGCAAGCGCAGCCGCAAGGAGAGCTATTCCATCTATGTGTACAAG
GTTCTGAAGCAGGTCCACCCTGACACCGGCATTTCGTCCAAGGCCATGGGCATCATGAATTCGTTTGTGA
ACGACATTTTCGAGCGCATCGCAGGTGAGGCTTCCCGCCTGGCGCATTACAACAAGCGCTCGACCATCAC
CTCCAGGGAGATCCAGACGGCCGTGCGCCTGCTGCTGCCTGGGGAGTTGGCCAAGCACGCCGTGTCCGAG
GGTACTAAGGCCATCACCAAGTACACCAGCGCTAAGGATCCACCGGTCGCCACCATGGTGAGCAAGGGCG
AGGAGGATAACATGGCCATCATCAAGGAGTTCATGCGCTTCAAGGTGCACATGGAGGGCTCCGTGAACGG
CCACGAGTTCGAGATCGAGGGCGAGGGCGAGGGCCGCCCCTACGAGGGCACCCAGACCGCCAAGCTGAAG
GTGACCAAGGGTGGCCCCCTGCCCTTCGCCTGGGACATCCTGTCCCCTCAGTTCATGTACGGCTCCAAGG
CCTACGTGAAGCACCCCGCCGACATTCCCGACTACTTGAAGCTGTCCTTCCCCGAGGGCTTCAAGTGGGA
GCGCGTGATGAACTTCGAGGACGGCGGCGTGGTGACCGTGACCCAGGACTCCTCCCTGCAGGACGGCGAG
TTCATCTACAAGGTGAAGCTGCGCGGCACCAACTTCCCCTCCGACGGCCCCGTAATGCAGAAGAAGACCA
TGGGCTGGGAGGCCTCCTCCGAGCGGATGTACCCCGAGGACGGCGCCCTGAAGGGCGAGATCAAGCAGAG
GCTGAAGCTGAAGGACGGCGGCCACTACGACGCTGAGGTCAAGACCACCTACAAGGCCAAGAAGCCCGTG
CAGCTGCCCGGCGCCTACAACGTCAACATCAAGTTGGACATCACCTCCCACAACGAGGACTACACCATCG
TGGAACAGTACGAACGCGCCGAGGGCCGCCACTCCACCGGCGGCATGGACGAGCTGTACAAGTCTTAAGC
GACTCTAGATCATAATCAGCCATACCACATTTGTAGAGGTTTTACTTGCTTTAAAAAACCTCCCACACCT
CCCCCTGAACCTGAAACATAAAATGAATGCAATTGTTGTTGTTAACTTGTTTATTGCAGCTTATAATGGT
TACAAATAAAGCAATAGCATCACAAATTTCACAAATAAAGCATTTTTTTCACTGCATTCTAGTTGTGGTT
TGTCCAAACTCATCAATGTATCTCATATGTGTATCCGCTCATGAGACAATAACCCTGATAAATGCTTCAA
TAATATTGAAAAAGGAAGAGTATGAGTATTCAACATTTCCGTGTCGCCCTTATTCCCTAAATTGTAAGCG
TCTCGGCCTCTAGAGACATTGATTATTGAACTAGGGACAGGATTGGTGACAGAAAAGCCCCATCCTTAGG
CCTCCTCCTTCCTAGTCTCCTGATATTGGGTCTAACCCCCACCTCCTGTTAGGCAGATTCCTTATCTGGT
GACACACCCCCATTTCCTGGAGCCATCTCTCTCCTTGCCAGAACCTCTAAGGTTTGCTTACGATGGAGCC
AGAGAGGATCCTGGGAGGGAGAGCTTGGCAGGGGGTGGGAGGGAAGGGGGGGATGCGTGACCTGCCCGGT
TCTCAGTGGCCACCCTGCGCTACCCTCTCCCAGAACCTGAGCTGCTCTGACGCGGCTGTCTGGTGCGTTT
CACTGATCCTGGTGCTGCAGCTTCCTTACACTTCCCAAGAGGAGAAGCAGTTTGGAAAAACAAAATCAGA
ATAAGTTGGTCCTGAGTTCTAACTTTGGCTCTTCACCTTTCTAGTCCCCAATTTATATTGTTCCTCCGTG
CGTCAGTTTTACCTGTGAGATAAGGCCAGTAGCCAGCCCCGTCCTGGCAGGGCTGTGGTGAGGAGGGGGG
TGTCCGTGTGGAAAACTCCCTTTGTGAGAATGGTGCGTCCTAGGTGTTCACCAGGTCGTGGCCGCCTCTA
CTCCCTTTCTCTTTCTCCATCCTTCTTTCCTTAAAGAGTCCCCAGTGCTATCTGGGACATATTCCTCCGC
CCAGAGCAGGGTCCCGCTTCCCTAAGGCCCTGCTCTGGGCTTCTGGGTTTGAGTCCTTGGCAAGCCCAGG
AGAGGCGCTCAGGCTTCCCTGTCCCCCTTCCTCGTCCACCATCTCATGCCCCTGGCTCTCCTGCCCCTTC
CCTACAGGGGTTCCTGGCTCTGCTCTTCGCCTTCTTGACGAGTTCTTCTGAATTATTAACGCTTACAATT
TCCTGATGCGGTATTTTCTCCTTACGCATCTGTGCGGTATTTCACACCGCATCAGGTGGCACTTTTCGGG
GAAATGTGCGCGGAACCCCTATTTGTTTATTTTTCTAAATACATTCAAATATGTATCCGCTCATGAGATT
ATCAAAAAGGATCTTCACCTAGATCCTTTTAAATTAAAAATGAAGTTTTAAATCAATCTAAAGTATATAT
GAGTAAACTTGGTCTGACAGTTACCAATGCTTAATCAGTGAGGCACCTATCTCAGCGATCTGTCTATTTC
GTTCATCCATAGTTGCCTGACTCCCCGTCGTGTAGATAACTACGATACGGGAGGGCTTACCATCTGGCCC
CAGTGCTGCAATGATACCGCGAGACCCACGCTCACCGGCTCCAGATTTATCAGCAATAAACCAGCCAGCC
GGAAGGGCCGAGCGCAGAAGTGGTCCTGCAACTTTATCCGCCTCCATCCAGTCTATTAATTGTTGCCGGG
AAGCTAGAGTAAGTAGTTCGCCAGTTAATAGTTTGCGCAACGTTGTTGCCATTGCTACAGGCATCGTGGT
GTCACGCTCGTCGTTTGGTATGGCTTCATTCAGCTCCGGTTCCCAACGATCAAGGCGAGTTACATGATCC
CCCATGTTGTGCAAAAAAGCGGTTAGCTCCTTCGGTCCTCCGATCGTTGTCAGAAGTAAGTTGGCCGCAG
TGTTATCACTCATGGTTATGGCAGCACTGCATAATTCTCTTACTGTCATGCCATCCGTAAGATGCTTTTC
TGTGACTGGTGAATACTCAACCAAGTCATTCTGAGAATAGTGTATGCGGCGACCGAGTTGCTCTTGCCCG
GCGTCAATACGGGATAATACCGCGCCACATAGCAGAACTTTAAAAGTGCTCATCATTGGAAAACGTTCTT
CGGGGCGAAAACTCTCAAGGATCTTACCGCTGTTGAGATCCAGTTCGATGTAACCCACTCGTGCACCCAA
CTGATCTTCAGCATCTTTTACTTTCACCAGCGTTTCTGGGTGAGCAAAAACAGGAAGGCAAAATGCCGCA
AAAAAGGGAATAAGGGCGACACGGAAATGTTGAATACTCATACTCTTCCTTTTTCAATATTATTGAAGCA
TTTATCAGGGTTATTGTCTCATGACCAAAATCCCTTAACGTGAGTTTTCGTTCCACTGAGCGTCAGACCC
CGTAGAAAAGATCAAAGGATCTTC
